>Addgene plasmid #169694 | pSU312 | addgene full sequence | sequence record 334513 | Addgene NGS Result
ATGAGTATTCAACATTTCCGTGTCGCCCTTATTCCCTTTTTTGCGGCATTTTGCCTTCCTGTTTTTGCTC
ACCCAGAAACGCTGGTGAAAGTAAAAGATGCTGAAGATCAGTTGGGTGCACGAGTGGGTTACATCGAACT
GGATCTCAACAGCGGTAAGATCCTTGAGAGTTTTCGCCCCGAAGAACGTTTTCCAATGATGAGCACTTTT
AAAGTTCTGCTATGTGGCGCGGTATTATCCCGTGTTGACGCCGGGCAAGAGCAACTCGGTCGCCGCATAC
ACTATTCTCAGAATGACTTGGTTGAGTACTCACCAGTCACAGAAAAGCATCTTACGGATGGCATGACAGT
AAGAGAATTATGCAGTGCTGCCATAACCATGAGTGATAACACTGCGGCCAACTTACTTCTGACAACGATC
GGAGGACCGAAGGAGCTAACCGCTTTTTTGCACAACATGGGGGATCATGTAACTCGCCTTGATCGTTGGG
AACCGGAGCTGAATGAAGCCATACCAAACGACGAGCGTGACACCACGATGCCTGCAGCAATGGCAACAAC
GTTGCGCAAACTATTAACTGGCGAACTACTTACTCTAGCTTCCCGGCAACAATTAATAGACTGGATGGAG
GCGGATAAAGTTGCAGGACCACTTCTGCGCTCGGCCCTTCCGGCTGGCTGGTTTATTGCTGATAAATCTG
GAGCCGGTGAGCGTGGGTCTCGCGGTATCATTGCAGCACTGGGGCCAGATGGTAAGCCCTCCCGTATCGT
AGTTATCTACACGACGGGGAGTCAGGCAACTATGGATGAACGAAATAGACAGATCGCTGAGATAGGTGCC
TCACTGATTAAGCATTGGTAACTGTCAGACCAAGTTTACTCATATATACTTTAGATTGATTTATGGTGCA
CTCTCAGTACAATCTGCTCTGATGCCGCATAGTTAAGCCAGTATACACTCCGCTATCGCTACGTGACTGG
GTCATGGCTGCGCCCCGACACCCGCCAACACCCGCTGACGCGCCCTGACGGGCTTGTCTGCTCCCGGCAT
CCGCTTACAGACAAGCTGTGACCGTCTCCGGGAGCTGCATGTGTCAGAGGTTTTCACCGTCATCACCGAA
ACGCGCGAGGCAGCAAGGAGATGGCGCCCAACAGTCCCCCGGCCACGGGGCCTGCCACCATACCCACGCC
GAAACAAGCGCTCATGAGCCCGAAGTGGCGAGCCCGATCTTCCCCATCGGTGATGTCGGCGATATAGGCG
CCAGCAACCGCACCTGTGGCGCCGGTGATGCCGGCCACGATGCGTCCGGCGTAGAGGATCCGGCCACGAT
GCGTCCGGCGTAGAGGATCTGAAGATCAGCAGTTCAACCTGTTGATAGTACGTACTAAGCTCTCATGTTT
CACGTACTAAGCTCTCATGTTTAACGTACTAAGCTCTCATGTTTAACGAACTAAACCCTCATGGCTAACG
TACTAAGCTCTCATGGCTAACGTACTAAGCTCTCATGTTTCACGTACTAAGCTCTCATGTTTGAACAATA
AAATTAATATAAATCAGCAACTTAAATAGCCTCTAAGGTTTTAAGTTTTATAAGAAAAAAAAGAATATAT
AAGGCTTTTAAAGCTTTTAAGGTTTAACGGTTGTGGACAACAAGCCAGGGATGTAACGCACTGAGAAGCC
CTTAGAGCCTCTCAAAGCAATTTTGAGTGACACAGGAACACTTAACGGCTGACATGGGAATTCGACTACA
AAGATGACGACGATAAATAGTAATGTAGGCTGGAGCTGCTTCGAAGTTCCTATACTTTCTAGAGAATAGG
AACTTCGGAATAGGAACTTCAAGATCCCCCACGCTGCCGCAAGCACTCAGGGCGCAAGGGCTGCTAAAGG
AAGCGGAACACGTAGAAAGCCAGTCCGCAGAAACGGTGCTGACCCCGGATGAATGTCAGCTACTGGGCTA
TCTGGACAAGGGAAAACGCAAGCGCAAAGAGAAAGCAGGTAGCTTGCAGTGGGCTTACATGGCGATAGCT
AGACTGGGCGGTTTTATGGACAGCAAGCGAACCGGAATTGCCAGCTGGGGCGCCCTCTGGTAAGGTTGGG
AAGCCCTGCAAAGTAAACTGGATGGCTTTCTTGCCGCCAAGGATCTGATGGCGCAGGGGATCAAGATCTG
ATCAAGAGACAGGATGAGGATCGTTTCGCATGATTGAACAAGATGGATTGCACGCAGGTTCTCCGGCCGC
TTGGGTGGAGAGGCTATTCGGCTATGACTGGGCACAACAGACAATCGGCTGCTCTGATGCCGCCGTGTTC
CGGCTGTCAGCGCAGGGGCGCCCGGTTCTTTTTGTCAAGACCGACCTGTCCGGTGCCCTGAATGAACTGC
AGGACGAGGCAGCGCGGCTATCGTGGCTGGCCACGACGGGCGTTCCTTGCGCAGCTGTGCTCGACGTTGT
CACTGAAGCGGGAAGGGACTGGCTGCTATTGGGCGAAGTGCCGGGGCAGGATCTCCTGTCATCTCACCTT
GCTCCTGCCGAGAAAGTATCCATCATGGCTGATGCAATGCGGCGGCTGCATACGCTTGATCCGGCTACCT
GCCCATTCGACCACCAAGCGAAACATCGCATCGAGCGAGCACGTACTCGGATGGAAGCCGGTCTTGTCGA
TCAGGATGATCTGGACGAAGAGCATCAGGGGCTCGCGCCAGCCGAACTGTTCGCCAGGCTCAAGGCGCGC
ATGCCCGACGGCGAGGATCTCGTCGTGACCCATGGCGATGCCTGCTTGCCGAATATCATGGTGGAAAATG
GCCGCTTTTCTGGATTCATCGACTGTGGCCGGCTGGGTGTGGCGGACCGCTATCAGGACATAGCGTTGGC
TACCCGTGATATTGCTGAAGAGCTTGGCGGCGAATGGGCTGACCGCTTCCTCGTGCTTTACGGTATCGCC
GCTCCCGATTCGCAGCGCATCGCCTTCTATCGCCTTCTTGACGAGTTCTTCTGAGCGGGACTCTGGGGTT
CGAAATGACCGACCAAGCGACGCCCAACCTGCCATCACGAGATTTCGATTCCACCGCCGCCTTCTATGAA
AGGTTGGGCTTCGGAATCGTTTTCCGGGACGCCGGCTGGATGATCCTCCAGCGCGGGGATCTCATGCTGG
AGTTCTTCGCCCACCCCAGCTTCAAAAGCGCTCTGAAGTTCCTATACTTTCTAGAGAATAGGAACTTCGG
AATAGGAACTAAGGAGGATATTCATATGCGGAATTCCCGGGAGAGCTCGATGATCTGCAGGTGGCACTTT
TCGGGGAAATGTGCGCGGAACCCCTATTTGTTTATTTTTCTAAATACATTCAAATATGTATCCGCTCATG
AGACAATAACCCTGATAAATGCTTCAATAATATTGAAAAAGGAAGAGT
Features (pLannotate 1.2.2; 12 found; start..end, strand, type, name):
      1..861     +  CDS            AmpR: β-lactamase; bla; confers resistance to ampicillin, carbenicillin, and related antibiotics
    902..992     -  misc_feature   bom (fragment): basis of mobility region from pBR322
   1094..1134    -  CDS            rop (fragment): Rop protein, which maintains plasmids at low copy number; rop
   1133..1321    -  CDS            TcR (fragment): tetracycline efflux protein; tet; confers resistance to tetracycline
   1346..1734    +  rep_origin     R6K γ ori: γ replication origin from E. coli plasmid R6K; requires the R6K initiator protein pi for replication
   1744..1767    +  CDS            3xFLAG (fragment): three tandem FLAG® epitope tags
   1793..1840    -  protein_bind   FRT: FLP-mediated recombination occurs in the 8-bp core sequence TCTAGAAA (Turan and Bode, 2011). FLP recombinase from the Saccharomyces cerevisiae 2μ plasmid
   1845..2168    +  CDS            tnpA (fragment): TN5P_ECOLX - Also known as tnp. Experimental evidence at protein level: Swiss-Prot protein existence level 1. Mediates transposition of transposon Tn5 by a 'cut and paste' mechanism. First, the monomeric transposase binds the 19 bp inverted DNA repeats flanking the transposon. Then, dimerization of the DNA- bound transposase creates a synaptic DNA complex. After nicking of the first DNA strand, excision of the transposon proceeds through a series of intermediates. The transposase then mediates the insertion of the transposon at a new site by strand transfer. The activity of the wild- type tran
   2200..2991    +  CDS            neo: KKA2_KLEPN - Also known as kan, nptII. Experimental evidence at protein level: Swiss-Prot protein existence level 1. Resistance to kanamycin, neomycin, paromomycin, ribostamycin, butirosin and gentamicin B. From Klebsiella pneumoniae.
   3015..3167    +  CDS            ble (fragment): BLE_KLEPN - Experimental evidence at protein level: Swiss-Prot protein existence level 1. Binding protein with a strong affinity to the bleomycin family of antibiotics. Binds to CL990; an antimitotic-antibiotic compound. From Klebsiella pneumoniae.
   3185..3218    -  protein_bind   FRT (minimal): supports FLP-mediated excision but not integration (Turan and Bode, 2011) FLP recombinase from the Saccharomyces cerevisiae 2μ plasmid
   3304..3408    +  promoter       AmpR promoter: bla
