[The description below was written by a language model from this plasmid's Addgene catalogue record and pLannotate feature annotations shown in this document.]
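Description:
pSU312 is a small bacterial template plasmid (about 3.4 kb) used to add a C-terminal single FLAG epitope tag to chromosomal bacterial genes by Lambda Red recombineering. It is built on pSU311, itself a derivative of the suicide vector pGP704. It replicates from the R6K γ origin, which needs the pi initiator protein supplied in trans, so it is maintained at low copy in a lambda pir host such as the listed CC118 strain and cannot persist in ordinary recipient strains. This conditional replication limits background from carry-over template after recombineering. The backbone is selected with ampicillin through the bla gene and its promoter. The annotation also picks up short remnants of pBR322-type sequence (bom, rop and tetracycline-resistance fragments) that are not expected to be functional.

The payload, cloned as an EcoRI fragment of roughly 1.5 kb, is a 1xFLAG coding sequence placed immediately upstream of an FRT-flanked kanamycin resistance cassette taken from pKD4. The automated annotation labels the tag as a fragment of 3xFLAG, which matches a single FLAG unit. The aph/neo gene is flanked by partial Tn5 transposase and ble sequences that reflect the cassette's Tn5 origin.

In use, the FLAG-FRT-aph-FRT segment is amplified by PCR. The forward primer carries a 40-nt extension matching the sequence just before the target gene's stop codon, and the reverse primer carries one matching a region downstream. The product is introduced into a strain expressing the Red functions, and recombinants are selected on kanamycin. This produces an in-frame tagged allele at the native locus. The FRT sites would allow FLP recombinase to remove the marker afterwards. The sequenced record (3,408 nt) is slightly shorter than the catalogued size of 3,446 bp.
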