Addgene plasmid #169694: pSU312
Purpose: Template plasmid for generating C-terminal 1xFLAG epitope tag fusions to bacterial genes by "Lambda red" recombineering.
Depositing lab: Nara Figueroa. Depositing organization: CNRS UMR 9198, institut de biologie intégrative de la cellule recherche. Publication: Epitope tagging of chromosomal genes in Salmonella. Uzzau S, Figueroa-Bossi N, Rubino S, Bossi L. Proc Natl Acad Sci U S A. 2001 Dec 18;98(26):15264-9. doi: 10.1073/pnas.261348198. Epub 2001 Dec 11. PubMed 11742086.
Backbone
  Vector backbone: pSU311
  Backbone manufacturer: Uzzau et al (PubMed 11742086). Note, pSU311 was initially derived from pGP704 (Miller & Mekalanos; PubMed 2836362)
  Backbone size w/o insert (bp): 1932
  Total vector size (bp): 3446
  Vector type: Bacterial Expression
Growth in bacteria
  Bacterial resistance: Ampicillin, 100 μg/mL
  Growth temperature: 37°C
  Growth strain: cc118 lambda pir
  Copy number: Low Copy
Gene/Insert
  Gene/Insert name: 1xFLAG epitope tag adjacent to FRT-flanked aph (KanR) gene
  Species: E.coli and partially synthetic
  Insert size (bp): 1514
  Tag / fusion protein: 1xFLAG tag (N terminal on insert)
  Cloning method: Restriction Enzyme; 5′ cloning site EcoRI (not destroyed); 3′ cloning site EcoRI (not destroyed)
  Sequencing primers: 5′ AGGGATGTAACGCACTGAGA; 3′ CCTGCAGATCATCGAGCTCT
Resource information
  A portion of this plasmid was derived from a plasmid made by: B. Wanner. The FRT-flanked aph (KanR) cassette was derived from plasmid pKD4 (Datsenko & Wanner, PubMed 10829079).
Terms and licenses: Academic/Nonprofit Terms; Industry Terms: Not Available to Industry
Depositor comments: The 1xFLAG-FRT-aph-FRT segment is amplified by PCR with primers ending with the sequences 5'...GACTACAAAGATGACGACGAT-3' (Forward primer) and 5'...CATATGAATATCCTCCTTAG-3' (Reverse primer) and carrying 40 nt 5' extensions identical to the sequence immediately preceding the stop codon of the targeted gene (Fw primer) and to a region downstream from it (Rv primer). The amplified fragment is used for DNA recombineering in a strain expressing the Lambda Red operon.
How to cite: pSU312 was a gift from Nara Figueroa (Addgene plasmid # 169694 ; http://n2t.net/addgene:169694 ; RRID:Addgene_169694)
